>Addgene plasmid #239939 | LLP1017 | addgene full sequence | sequence record 490749 | Addgene NGS Result
ACCTGTCGTGCCAGCTGCATTAATGAATCGGCCAACGCGCGGGGAGAGGCGGTTTGCGTATTGGGCGCTC
TTCCGCTTCCTCGCTCACTGACTCGCTGCGCTCGGTCGTTCGGCTGCGGCGAGCGGTATCAGCTCACTCA
AAGGCGGTAATACGGTTATCCACAGAATCAGGGGATAACGCAGGAAAGAACATGTGAGCAAAAGGCCAGC
AAAAGGCCAGGAACCGTAAAAAGGCCGCGTTGCTGGCGTTTTTCCATAGGCTCCGCCCCCCTGACGAGCA
TCACAAAAATCGACGCTCAAGTCAGAGGTGGCGAAACCCGACAGGACTATAAAGATACCAGGCGTTTCCC
CCTGGAAGCTCCCTCGTGCGCTCTCCTGTTCCGACCCTGCCGCTTACCGGATACCTGTCCGCCTTTCTCC
CTTCGGGAAGCGTGGCGCTTTCTCATAGCTCACGCTGTAGGTATCTCAGTTCGGTGTAGGTCGTTCGCTC
CAAGCTGGGCTGTGTGCACGAACCCCCCGTTCAGCCCGACCGCTGCGCCTTATCCGGTAACTATCGTCTT
GAGTCCAACCCGGTAAGACACGACTTATCGCCACTGGCAGCAGCCACTGGTAACAGGATTAGCAGAGCGA
GGTATGTAGGCGGTGCTACAGAGTTCTTGAAGTGGTGGCCTAACTACGGCTACACTAGAAGAACAGTATT
TGGTATCTGCGCTCTGCTGAAGCCAGTTACCTTCGGAAAAAGAGTTGGTAGCTCTTGATCCGGCAAACAA
ACCACCGCTGGTAGCGGTGGTTTTTTTGTTTGCAAGCAGCAGATTACGCGCAGAAAAAAAGGATCTCAAG
AAGATCCTTTGATCTTTTCTACGGGGTCTGACGCTCAGTGGAACGAAAACTCACGTTAAGGGATTTTGGT
CATGAGATTATCAAAAAGGATCTTCACCTAGATCCTTTTAAATTAAAAATGAAGTTTTAAATCAATCTAA
AGTATATATGAGTAAACTTGGTCTGACAGTTACCAATGCTTAATCAGTGAGGCACCTATCTCAGCGATCT
GTCTATTTCGTTCATCCATAGTTGCCTGACTCCCCGTCGTGTAGATAACTACGATACGGGAGGGCTTACC
ATCTGGCCCCAGTGCTGCAATGATACCGCGAGACCCACGCTCACCGGCTCCAGATTTATCAGCAATAAAC
CAGCCAGCCGGAAGGGCCGAGCGCAGAAGTGGTCCTGCAACTTTATCCGCCTCCATCCAGTCTATTAATT
GTTGCCGGGAAGCTAGAGTAAGTAGTTCGCCAGTTAATAGTTTGCGCAACGTTGTTGCCATTGCTACAGG
CATCGTGGTGTCACGCTCGTCGTTTGGTATGGCTTCATTCAGCTCCGGTTCCCAACGATCAAGGCGAGTT
ACATGATCCCCCATGTTGTGCAAAAAAGCGGTTAGCTCCTTCGGTCCTCCGATCGTTGTCAGAAGTAAGT
TGGCCGCAGTGTTATCACTCATGGTTATGGCAGCACTGCATAATTCTCTTACTGTCATGCCATCCGTAAG
ATGCTTTTCTGTGACTGGTGAGTACTCAACCAAGTCATTCTGAGAATAGTGTATGCGGCGACCGAGTTGC
TCTTGCCCGGCGTCAATACGGGATAATACCGCGCCACATAGCAGAACTTTAAAAGTGCTCATCATTGGAA
AACGTTCTTCGGGGCGAAAACTCTCAAGGATCTTACCGCTGTTGAGATCCAGTTCGATGTAACCCACTCG
TGCACCCAACTGATCTTCAGCATCTTTTACTTTCACCAGCGTTTCTGGGTGAGCAAAAACAGGAAGGCAA
AATGCCGCAAAAAAGGGAATAAGGGCGACACGGAAATGTTGAATACTCATACTCTTCCTTTTTCAATATT
ATTGAAGCATTTATCAGGGTTATTGTCTCATGAGCGGATACATATTTGAATGTATTTAGAAAAATAAACA
AATAGGGGTTCCGCGCACATTTCCCCGAAAAGTGCCACCTAAATTGTAAGCGTTAATATTTTGTTAAAAT
TCGCGTTAAATTTTTGTTAAATCAGCTCATTTTTTAACCAATAGGCCGAAATCGGCAAAATCCCTTATAA
ATCAAAAGAATAGACCGAGATAGGGT
[37 nt withheld, positions 2127-2163]
AAAGAACGTGGACTCCAACGTCAAAGG
[49 nt withheld, positions 2191-2239]
T
[91 nt withheld, positions 2241-2331]
G
[124 nt withheld, positions 2333-2456]
CCCATTCGCCATTCAGGCTGCGCAACTGTTGGGAAGGGCGATCGGTGCGGGCCTCTTCGCTATTACGCCA
GCTGGCGAAAGGGGGATGTGCTGCAAGGCGATTAAGTTGGGTAACGCCAGGGTTTTCCCAGTCACGACGT
TGTAAAACGACGGCCAGTGAATTGTAATACGACTCACTATAGGGCGAATTGGGTACAAGCTTATCTAACG
ATGAGCTCTGAGACTTTTCAACAAAGGGTAATATCGGGAAACCTCCTCGGATTCCATTGCCCAGCTATCT
GTCACTTCATCAAAAGGACAGTAGAAAAGGAAGGTGGCACCTACAAATGCCATCATTGCGATAAAGGAAA
GGCTATCGTTCAAGATGCCTCTGCCGACAGTGGTCCCAAAGATGGACCCCCACCCACGAGGAGCATCGTG
GAAAAAGAAGACGTTCCAACCACGTCTTCAAAGCAAGTGGATTGATGTGATATCTCCACTGACGTAAGGG
ATGACGCACAATCCCACTATCCTTCGCAAGACCCTTCCTCTATATAAGGAAGTTCATTTCATTTGGAGAG
GACGTTCACTGCCGTATAGGCAGTATAGAACCGATCCTCCCATGTTTTAGAGCTAGAAATAGCAAGTTAA
AATAAGGCTAGTCCGTTATCAACTTGAAAAAGTGGCACCGAGTCGGTGCGTTCACTGCCGTATAGGCAGC
TGCAGACTGACTAACTAGGATGAGCTAAGCTAGCTATATCATCAATTTATGTATTACACATAATATCGCA
CTCAGTCTTTCATCTACGGCAATGTACCAGCTGATATAATCAGTTATTGAAATATTTCTGAATTTAAACT
TGCATCAATAAATTTATGTTTTTGCTTGGACTATAATACCTGACTTGTTATTTTATCAATAAATATTTAA
ACTATATTTCTTTCAAGATGGGAATTAACATCTACAAATTGCCTTTTCTTATCGACCATGTACCATATGC
CAACACTCGAATCCCCACCCGTTGGACCAAACCCGGCTCATTAAGCGTCGGTTCAGATTTATTTCCTTTA
TTTAAAAAAAAGGAAAGGGTAAAAAATAGAAAATTGGAAACAGTTAAAGCCCAAAATTGTAATTTACCGA
GAATTGTAAATTTACCTGAAAACCCTACGCTATAGTTTCGACTATAAATACCAAACTTAGGACCTCACTT
CAGAATCCCCTCGTCGCTGCGTCTCTCTCCCGCAACCTTCGATTTTCGTTTATTCGCATCCATCGGAGAG
AGAAAACAATCAATAAGCGACCCCTAGGATGGCTCCAAAAAAGAAAAGAAAGGTTGCTAGCGACCATTAC
TTAGATATTAGATTGAGACCAGACCCAGAGTTCCCTCCAGCACAGTTGATGTCAGTGTTATTCGGAAAAT
TGCACCAGGCTTTGGTTGCACAAGGTGGAGATAGAATTGGTGTGAGTTTTCCTGATTTGGACGAGTCTAG
GTCAAGATTGGGAGAAAGGTTAAGAATCCATGCTTCAGCAGATGACCTTAGGGCTTTGTTAGCAAGACCT
TGGTTAGAGGGTCTTAGAGATCATTTGCAGTTCGGAGAACCAGCTGTTGTGCCACACCCTACACCATATA
GACAAGTTTCTAGAGTGCAGGCAAAATCAAATCCTGAGAGACTTAGAAGGAGATTGATGAGGAGACACGA
CTTATCTGAAGAGGAAGCTAGGAAGAGAATACCTGATACCGTTGCTAGAGCACTTGACTTGCCATTTGTG
ACTTTGAGAAGTCAATCCACTGGTCAGCATTTTAGGTTATTCATTAGACACGGACCACTTCAAGTTACTG
CTGAGGAGGGAGGATTCACCTGTTATGGATTGAGTAAGGGAGGATTCGTGCCTTGGTTCTGAGGTACCCG
GCCATGCTAGAGTCCGCAAAAATCACCAGTCTCTCTCTACAAATCTATCTCTCTCTATTTTTCTCCAGAA
TAATGTGTGAGTAGTTCCCAGATAAGGGAATTAGGGTTCTTATAGGGTTTCGCTCATGTGTTGAGCATAT
AAGAAACCCTTAGTATGTATTTGTATTTGTAAAATACTTCTATCAATAAAATTTCTAATTCCTAAAACCA
AAATCCAGTGACCTACTAGAAATAAAATATCTTTATTTTCATTACATCTGTGTGTTGGTTTTTTGTGTGA
ATCGATAGTACTAACATACGCTCTCCATCAAAACAAAACGAAACAAAACAAACTAGCAAAATAGGCTGTC
CCCAGTGCAAGTGCAGGTGCCAGAACATTTCTCTGAATTCTGAGACTTTTCAACAAAGGGTAATATCGGG
AAACCTCCTCGGATTCCATTGCCCAGCTATCTGTCACTTCATCAAAAGGACAGTAGAAAAGGAAGGTGGC
ACCTACAAATGCCATCATTGCGATAAAGGAAAGGCTATCGTTCAAGATGCCTCTGCCGACAGTGGTCCCA
AAGATGGACCCCCACCCACGAGGAGCATCGTGGAAAAAGAAGACGTTCCAACCACGTCTTCAAAGCAAGT
GGATTGATGTGATATCTCCACTGACGTAAGGGATGACGCACAATCCCACTATCCTTCGCAAGACCCTTCC
TCTATATAAGGAAGTTCATTTCATTTGGAGAGGACGGCACTAGTGATATGCCAAAGAAGAAGAGAAAGGT
CGGAGGAGGAGGATCTGACAAGAAGTACTCTATCGGACTTGCCATCGGAACCAACTCTGTTGGATGGGCT
GTTATCACCGATGAGTACAAGGTTCCATCTAAGAAGTTCAAGGTTCTTGGAAACACCGATAGACACTCTA
TCAAGAAGAACCTTATCGGTGCTCTTCTTTTCGATTCTGGAGAGACCGCTGAGGCTACCAGATTGAAGAG
AACCGCTAGAAGAAGATACACCAGAAGAAAGAACAGAATCTGCTACCTTCAGGAAATCTTCTCTAACGAG
ATGGCTAAGGTTGATGATTCTTTCTTCCACAGACTTGAGGAGTCTTTCCTTGTTGAGGAGGATAAGAAGC
ACGAGAGACACCCAATCTTCGGAAACATCGTTGATGAGGTTGCTTACCACGAGAAGTACCCAACCATCTA
CCACCTTAGAAAGAAGTTGGTTGATTCTACCGATAAGGCTGATCTTAGACTTATCTACCTTGCTCTTGCT
CACATGATCAAGTTCAGAGGACACTTCCTTATCGAGGGAGACCTTAACCCAGATAACTCTGATGTTGATA
AGTTGTTCATCCAGCTTGTTCAGACCTACAACCAGCTTTTCGAGGAGAACCCAATCAACGCTTCTGGAGT
TGATGCTAAGGCTATCCTTTCTGCTAGACTTTCTAAGTCTCGTAGACTTGAGAACCTTATCGCTCAGCTT
CCAGGAGAGAAGAAGAACGGACTTTTCGGAAACCTTATCGCTCTTTCTCTTGGACTTACCCCAAACTTCA
AGTCTAACTTCGATCTTGCTGAGGATGCTAAGTTGCAGCTTTCTAAGGATACCTACGATGATGATCTTGA
TAACCTTCTTGCTCAGATCGGAGATCAGTACGCTGATCTTTTCCTTGCTGCTAAGAACCTTTCTGATGCT
ATCCTTCTTTCTGACATCCTTAGAGTTAACACCGAGATCACCAAGGCTCCACTTTCTGCTTCTATGATCA
AGAGATACGATGAGCACCACCAGGATCTTACCCTTTTGAAGGCTCTTGTTAGACAGCAGCTTCCAGAGAA
GTACAAGGAAATCTTCTTCGATCAGTCTAAGAACGGATACGCTGGATACATCGATGGAGGAGCTTCTCAG
GAGGAGTTCTACAAGTTCATCAAGCCAATCCTTGAGAAGATGGATGGAACCGAGGAGCTTCTTGTTAAGT
TGAACAGAGAGGATCTTCTTAGAAAGCAGAGAACCTTCGATAACGGATCTATCCCACACCAGATCCACCT
TGGAGAGCTTCACGCTATCCTTCGTAGACAGGAGGATTTCTACCCATTCTTGAAGGATAACAGAGAGAAG
ATCGAGAAGATCCTTACCTTCAGAATCCCATACTACGTTGGACCACTTGCTAGAGGAAACTCTCGTTTCG
CTTGGATGACCAGAAAGTCTGAGGAGACCATCACCCCTTGGAACTTCGAGGAGGTAAGTTTCTGCTTCTA
CCTTTGATATATATATAATAATTATCATTAATTAGTAGTAATATAATATTTCAAATATTTTTTTCAAAAT
AAAAGAATGTAGTATATAGCAATTGCTTTTCTGTAGTTTATAAGTGTGTATATTTTAATTTATAACTTTT
CTAATATATGACCAAAATTTGTTGATGTGCAGGTTGTTGATAAGGGAGCTTCTGCTCAGTCTTTCATCGA
GAGAATGACCAACTTCGATAAGAACCTTCCAAACGAGAAGGTTCTTCCAAAGCACTCTCTTCTTTACGAG
TACTTCACCGTTTACAACGAGCTTACCAAGGTTAAGTACGTTACCGAGGGAATGAGAAAGCCAGCTTTCC
TTTCTGGAGAGCAGAAGAAGGCTATCGTTGATCTTCTTTTCAAGACCAACAGAAAGGTTACCGTTAAGCA
GTTGAAGGAGGATTACTTCAAGAAGATCGAGTGCTTCGATTCTGTTGAAATCTCTGGAGTTGAGGATAGA
TTCAACGCTTCTCTTGGAACCTACCACGATCTTTTGAAGATCATCAAGGATAAGGATTTCCTTGATAACG
AGGAGAACGAGGACATCCTTGAGGACATCGTTCTTACCCTTACCCTTTTCGAGGATAGAGAGATGATCGA
GGAGAGACTCAAGACCTACGCTCACCTTTTCGATGATAAGGTTATGAAGCAGTTGAAGAGAAGAAGATAC
ACCGGATGGGGTAGACTTTCTCGTAAGTTGATCAACGGAATCAGAGATAAGCAGTCTGGAAAGACCATCC
TTGATTTCTTGAAGTCTGATGGATTCGCTAACAGAAACTTCATGCAGCTTATCCACGATGATTCTCTTAC
CTTCAAGGAGGACATCCAGAAGGCTCAGGTTTCTGGACAGGGAGATTCTCTTCACGAGCACATCGCTAAC
CTTGCTGGATCTCCAGCTATCAAGAAGGGAATCCTTCAGACCGTTAAGGTTGTTGATGAGCTTGTTAAGG
TTATGGGTAGACACAAGCCAGAGAACATCGTTATCGAGATGGCTAGAGAGAACCAGACCACCCAGAAGGG
ACAGAAGAACTCTCGTGAGAGAATGAAGAGAATCGAGGAGGGAATCAAGGAGCTTGGATCTCAAATCTTG
AAGGAGCACCCAGTTGAGAACACCCAGCTTCAGAACGAGAAGTTGTACCTTTACTACCTTCAGAACGGAA
GAGATATGTACGTTGATCAGGAGCTTGACATCAACAGACTTTCTGATTACGATGTTGATGCTATCGTTCC
ACAGTCTTTCTTGAAGGATGATTCTATCGATAACAAGGTTCTTACCCGTTCTGATAAGAACAGAGGAAAG
TCTGATAACGTTCCATCTGAGGAGGTTGTTAAGAAGATGAAGAACTACTGGAGACAGCTTCTTAACGCTA
AGTTGATCACCCAGAGAAAGTTCGATAACCTTACCAAGGCTGAGAGAGGAGGACTTTCTGAGCTTGATAA
GGCTGGATTCATCAAGAGACAGCTTGTTGAGACCAGACAGATCACCAAGCACGTTGCTCAGATCCTTGAT
TCTCGTATGAACACCAAGTACGATGAGAACGATAAGTTGATCAGAGAGGTTAAGGTTATCACCTTGAAGT
CTAAGTTGGTTTCTGATTTCAGAAAGGATTTCCAGTTCTACAAGGTTAGAGAGATCAACAACTACCACCA
CGCTCACGATGCTTACCTTAACGCTGTTGTTGGAACCGCTCTTATCAAGAAGTACCCAAAGTTGGAGTCT
GAGTTCGTTTACGGAGATTACAAGGTTTACGATGTTAGAAAGATGATCGCTAAGTCTGAGCAGGAGATCG
GAAAGGCTACCGCTAAGTACTTCTTCTACTCTAACATCATGAACTTCTTCAAGACCGAGATCACCCTTGC
TAACGGAGAGATCAGAAAGAGACCACTTATCGAGACCAACGGAGAGACCGGAGAGATCGTTTGGGATAAG
GGAAGAGATTTCGCTACCGTTAGAAAGGTTCTTTCTATGCCACAGGTTAACATCGTTAAGAAAACCGAGG
TTCAGACCGGAGGATTCTCTAAGGAGTCTATCCTTCCAAAGAGAAACTCTGATAAGTTGATCGCTAGAAA
GAAGGATTGGGACCCAAAGAAGTACGGAGGATTCGATTCTCCAACCGTTGCTTACTCTGTTCTTGTTGTT
GCTAAGGTTGAGAAGGGAAAGTCTAAGAAGTTGAAGTCTGTTAAGGAGCTTCTTGGAATCACCATCATGG
AGCGTTCTTCTTTCGAGAAGAACCCAATCGATTTCCTTGAGGCTAAGGGATACAAGGAGGTTAAGAAGGA
TCTTATCATCAAGTTGCCAAAGTACTCTCTTTTCGAGCTTGAGAACGGAAGAAAGAGAATGCTTGCTTCT
GCTGGAGAGCTTCAGAAGGGAAACGAGCTTGCTCTTCCATCTAAGTACGTTAACTTCCTTTACCTTGCTT
CTCACTACGAGAAGTTGAAGGGATCTCCAGAGGATAACGAGCAGAAGCAGCTTTTCGTTGAGCAGCACAA
GCACTACCTTGATGAGATCATCGAGCAAATCTCTGAGTTCTCTAAGAGAGTTATCCTTGCTGATGCTAAC
CTTGATAAGGTTCTTTCTGCTTACAACAAGCACAGAGATAAGCCAATCAGAGAGCAGGCTGAGAACATCA
TCCACCTTTTCACCCTTACCAACCTTGGTGCTCCAGCTGCTTTCAAGTACTTCGATACCACCATCGATAG
AAAAAGATACACCTCTACCAAGGAGGTTCTTGATGCTACCCTTATCCACCAGTCTATCACCGGACTTTAC
GAGACCAGAATCGATCTTTCTCAGCTTGGAGGAGATGAAGGAGCTGATCCTAAGAAGAAAAGAAAGGTTG
ATCCAAAGAAAAAGAGGAAAGTTGGTGGAGGTGGATCAGGAGGTGGAGGATCTGGTGGGGGAGGATCCGA
GGGAGCAGGATCAACTTCACATGTGTCTTCATCTCACAGAGGTTTTGACCTTAACATTCCACCTATCCCT
GAGTTTTCAATGGTGAATGGTGATGACGAAGTGATGTCACCTATGCCAGCTAAAAAGCCAAGATTCGATT
TCCCTGTGAAGTTGCAATTGTGAGTCGACGATCGTTCAAACATTTGGCAATAAAGTTTCTTAAGATTGAA
TCCTGTTGCCGGTCTTGCGACGATTATCATATAATTTCTGTTGAATTACGTTAAGCATGTAATAATTAAC
ATGTAATGCATGACGTTATTTATGAGATGGGTTTTTATGATTAGAGTCCCGCAATTATACATTTAATACG
CGATAGAAAACAAAATATAGCGCGCAAACTAGGATAAATTATCGCGCGCGGTGTCATCTATGTTACTAGA
TCAGTCACTCGAGCCAGCTTTTGTTCCCTTTAGTGAGGGTTAATTTCGAGCTTGGCGTAATCATGGTCAT
AGCTGTTTCCTGTGTGAAATTGTTATCCGCTCACAATTCCACACAACATACGAGCCGGAAGCATAAAGTG
TAAAGCCTGGGGTGCCTAATGAGTGAGCTAACTCACATTAATTGCGTTGCGCTCACTGCCCGCTTTCCAG
TCGGGAA
Features (pLannotate 1.2.2; 25 found; start..end, strand, type, name):
    251..839     -  rep_origin     ori: high-copy-number ColE1/pMB1/pBR322/pUC origin of replication
   1010..1870    -  CDS            AmpR: β-lactamase; bla; confers resistance to ampicillin, carbenicillin, and related antibiotics
   1871..1975    -  promoter       AmpR promoter: bla
   2028..2456    -  rep_origin     f1 ori (sequence partly withheld): f1 bacteriophage origin of replication; arrow indicates direction of (+) strand synthesis
   2461..2618    -  CDS            lacZα (fragment): LacZα fragment of β-galactosidase; lacZ fragment
   2621..2639    +  promoter       T7 promoter: promoter for bacteriophage T7 RNA polymerase
   2675..3019    +  promoter       CaMV 35S promoter: strong constitutive promoter from cauliflower mosaic virus
   2972..3018    +  promoter       minimal CaMV 35S promoter: minimal 35S promoter from cauliflower mosaic virus
   3019..3046    +  ncRNA          CRISPR-DR4: Accession: RF01317 - CRISPR RNA direct repeat element
   3060..3135    +  misc_RNA       gRNA scaffold: guide RNA scaffold for the Streptococcus pyogenes CRISPR/Cas9 system
   3185..3385    +  terminator     gene 7 terminator: transcription terminator for octopine-type Ti plasmid gene 7
   3778..4335    +  CDS            cas6f: CAS6_PSEAB - Also known as csy4. Experimental evidence at protein level: Swiss-Prot protein existence level 1. CRISPR (clustered regularly interspaced short palindromic repeat) is an adaptive immune system that provides protection against mobile genetic elements (viruses, transposable elements and conjugative plasmids). CRISPR clusters contain sequences complementary to antecedent mobile elements and target invading nucleic acids. CRISPR clusters are transcribed and processed into CRISPR RNA (crRNA). Processes pre-crRNA into individual crRNA units. Absolutely required for crRNA production or s
   4406..4565    +  polyA_signal   CaMV poly(A) signal (fragment): cauliflower mosaic virus polyadenylation signal
   4577..4625    +  polyA_signal   poly(A) signal: synthetic polyadenylation signal
   4639..4730    +  misc_feature   pause site: RNA polymerase II transcriptional pause signal from the human α2 globin gene
   4737..5081    +  promoter       CaMV 35S promoter: strong constitutive promoter from cauliflower mosaic virus
   5034..5080    +  promoter       minimal CaMV 35S promoter: minimal 35S promoter from cauliflower mosaic virus
   5136..9422    +  CDS            pcoCas9: Cas9 endonuclease from the Streptococcus pyogenes Type II CRISPR/Cas system plant codon-optimized Cas9 gene containing the potato IV2 intron
   9561..9659    +  CDS            AZF3 (fragment): AZF3_ARATH - Also known as ZF3. Experimental evidence at protein level: Swiss-Prot protein existence level 1. Transcriptional repressor probably involved in abiotic stress responses. Binds DNA in a sequence-specific manner and can repress the transactivation activity of other transcription factors. From Arabidopsis thaliana (Mouse-ear cress).
   9696..9948    +  terminator     NOS terminator: nopaline synthase terminator and poly(A) signal
   9973..9991    -  promoter       T3 promoter: promoter for bacteriophage T3 RNA polymerase
  10036..10052   -  protein_bind   lac operator: The lac repressor binds to the lac operator to inhibit transcription in E. coli. This inhibition can be relieved by adding lactose or isopropyl-β-D-thiogalactopyranoside (IPTG). lac repressor encoded by lacI
  10060..10090   -  promoter       lac promoter: promoter for the E. coli lac operon
  10105..10126   -  protein_bind   CAP binding site: CAP binding activates transcription in the presence of cAMP. E. coli catabolite activator protein
  10139..68      -  CDS            lacI (fragment) (across the origin): lac repressor; lacI; The lac repressor binds to the lac operator to inhibit transcription in E. coli. This inhibition can be relieved by adding lactose or isopropyl-β-D-thiogalactopyranoside (IPTG).
