[The description below was written by a language model from this plasmid's Addgene catalogue record and pLannotate feature annotations shown in this document.]
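Description:
LLP1017 is a 10.2 kb plant CRISPR interference plasmid built by Gibson assembly in the pBluescript SK(+) backbone. It is maintained in E. coli through the high-copy ColE1/pUC origin and selected with ampicillin via the β-lactamase gene. The backbone also retains the f1 phage origin, the flanking T7 and T3 promoters, and remnants of the lacZα/lac promoter region. No T-DNA borders or plant selectable marker are annotated, so it appears suited to direct DNA delivery for transient expression rather than Agrobacterium-mediated transformation, although the record does not state the delivery route.

The insert carries three plant expression units in the same orientation. First, a CaMV 35S promoter drives sgRNA-A: a CRISPR direct repeat of the type recognised by Csy4 precedes the S. pyogenes guide RNA scaffold, and the unit ends in the Ti plasmid gene 7 terminator. Second, the Csy4 (Cas6f) endoribonuclease from Pseudomonas aeruginosa is expressed from a TCTP promoter according to the catalogue entry (this promoter is not annotated in the feature table). It is followed by a CaMV poly(A) fragment, a synthetic poly(A) signal and a Pol II pause site that help insulate it from the next unit. Csy4 cleavage at its repeat allows a functional guide to be released from a Pol II transcript. Third, another 35S promoter drives a plant codon-optimised Cas9 containing the potato IV2 intron, described in the record as nuclease-dead dCas9. It is fused at its C terminus to one copy of a ZAT10 repressor domain (matched by the annotation tool to the related Arabidopsis zinc-finger repressor AZF3) and terminated by NOS. Together these parts form a programmable transcriptional repressor used to build CRISPRi-based gene circuits in plants.
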