Addgene plasmid #239939: LLP1017
Purpose: CaMV 35S driving the expression of dCas9-ZAT10(1x)
Depositing lab: Ryan Lister. Depositing organization: University of Western Australia. Publication: CRISPRi-based circuits to control gene expression in plants. Khan MA, Herring G, Zhu JY, Oliva M, Fourie E, Johnston B, Zhang Z, Potter J, Pineda L, Pflueger J, Swain T, Pflueger C, Lloyd JPB, Secco D, Small I, Kidd BN, Lister R. Nat Biotechnol. 2025 Mar;43(3):416-430. doi: 10.1038/s41587-024-02236-w. Epub 2024 May 20. PubMed 38769424.
Backbone
  Vector backbone: pBluescript SK(+)
  Vector type: CRISPR, Synthetic Biology
Growth in bacteria
  Bacterial resistance: Ampicillin, 100 μg/mL
  Growth temperature: 30°C
  Growth strain: DH5alpha
  Copy number: High Copy
Gene/Insert
  Gene/Insert name: CaMV 35S::dCas9-ZAT10(1x) (alt name: Other genes: TCTP::Csy4, and 35S::sgRNA-A)
  Species: Other
  Mutation: N/A
  Cloning method: Gibson Cloning
Terms and licenses: Academic/Nonprofit Terms; Industry Terms: Not Available to Industry
How to cite: LLP1017 was a gift from Ryan Lister (Addgene plasmid # 239939 ; http://n2t.net/addgene:239939 ; RRID:Addgene_239939)
